Addgene plasmid #199205: pBMN-HA-TBK1
Purpose: Used for the expression of TBK1 (SMC Internal No. 1996)
Depositing lab: Sascha Martens. Depositing organization: University of Vienna. Publication: Unconventional initiation of PINK1/Parkin mitophagy by Optineurin. Nguyen TN, Sawa-Makarska J, Khuu G, Lam WK, Adriaenssens E, Fracchiolla D, Shoebridge S, Bernklau D, Padman BS, Skulsuppaisarn M, Lindblom RSJ, Martens S, Lazarou M. Mol Cell. 2023 May 18;83(10):1693-1709.e9. doi: 10.1016/j.molcel.2023.04.021. PubMed 37207627.
Backbone
  Vector backbone: pBMN
  Backbone size w/o insert (bp): 5029
  Total vector size (bp): 2187
  Vector type: Mammalian Expression, Retroviral
  Selectable markers: Puromycin
Growth in bacteria
  Bacterial resistance: Ampicillin, 100 μg/mL
  Growth temperature: 37°C
  Growth strain: NEB Stable
  Copy number: Unknown
Gene/Insert
  Gene/Insert name: TBK1 (alt names: NF-kappa-B-activating kinase; T2K; NAK)
  Species: H. sapiens (human)
  Insert size (bp): 2187
  GenBank ID: AF191838
  Entrez Gene: TBK1 (a.k.a. FTDALS4, IIAE8, NAK, T2K)
  Cloning method: Unknown
  Sequencing primers: 5′ CAGAGCACTTCTAATCATCTGTGGCTTT; 3′ CTAAAGACAGTCAACGTTGCGAAGGCC
Terms and licenses: Academic/Nonprofit Terms; Industry Terms: Not Available to Industry
Depositor comments: Please visit https://www.biorxiv.org/content/10.1101/2022.08.14.503930v1 for bioRxiv preprint.
How to cite: pBMN-HA-TBK1 was a gift from Sascha Martens (Addgene plasmid # 199205 ; http://n2t.net/addgene:199205 ; RRID:Addgene_199205)
