[The description below was written by a language model from this plasmid's Addgene catalogue record and pLannotate feature annotations shown in this document.]
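Description:
pBMN-HA-TBK1 is a Moloney murine leukemia virus (MMLV)-based retroviral vector for expressing human TBK1 (TANK-binding kinase 1, also known as NAK or T2K) with an N-terminal HA epitope tag in mammalian cells. It is propagated in E. coli through a high-copy ColE1/pUC-type origin and selected with ampicillin via the β-lactamase gene and its native promoter.

The retroviral cassette runs from a 5′ MMLV LTR through the Ψ packaging signal, a truncated gag segment lacking its start codon (which extends the packaging region and improves encapsidation), and a pol fragment carrying the splice acceptor. Immediately downstream sit a short HA tag sequence (annotated as a fragment of a 3xHA element), a remnant of the multiple cloning site and the roughly 2.2 kb TBK1 open reading frame, followed by the 3′ LTR. No internal promoter is annotated, so TBK1 expression is presumably driven by the 5′ LTR after the genome is packaged in a suitable packaging cell line, delivered by transduction and integrated into target cells.

Several points in the record do not fully agree. The catalogue lists puromycin as the selectable marker, but no puromycin resistance gene or IRES appears in the feature table. The stated total vector size equals the insert size, whereas the sequenced record is about 8 kb. The sequence also contains a small lacI fragment and a prokaryotic IS1 insertion element in the bacterial backbone, the latter likely acquired during propagation and lying outside the viral cassette. The construct was deposited in connection with work on PINK1/Parkin mitophagy initiation by Optineurin, where it serves to express tagged TBK1.
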