Features (pLannotate 1.2.2; 14 found; start..end, strand, type, name):
     46..637     +  LTR            LTR: long terminal repeat from Moloney murine leukemia virus
    700..1057    +  misc_feature   MMLV Ψ: packaging signal of Moloney murine leukemia virus (MMLV)
   1122..1538    +  CDS            gag (truncated): truncated Moloney murine leukemia virus (MMLV) gag gene lacking the start codon
   1548..1922    +  misc_feature   pol region: Moloney murine leukemia virus (MMLV) pol region containing the splice acceptor site
   1934..1961    +  CDS            3xHA (fragment): three tandem HA epitope tags
   1957..1989    +  misc_feature   MCS (fragment): multiple cloning site
   1991..4174    +  CDS            TBK1: TBK1_HUMAN - Also known as NAK From Homo sapiens (Human).
   4249..4370    +  LTR            3' LTR (ΔU3) (fragment): self-inactivating 3' long terminal repeat (LTR) from Moloney murine leukemia virus
   4371..4840    +  LTR            LTR: long terminal repeat from Moloney murine leukemia virus
   4906..4958    -  CDS            lacI (fragment): lac repressor; lacI; The lac repressor binds to the lac operator to inhibit transcription in E. coli. This inhibition can be relieved by adding lactose or isopropyl-β-D-thiogalactopyranoside (IPTG).
   5141..5729    -  rep_origin     ori: high-copy-number ColE1/pMB1/pBR322/pUC origin of replication
   5893..6753    -  CDS            AmpR: β-lactamase; bla; confers resistance to ampicillin, carbenicillin, and related antibiotics
   6754..6858    -  promoter       AmpR promoter: bla
   7003..7770    -  mobile_element IS1: prokaryotic transposable element IS1
>Addgene plasmid #199205 | pBMN-HA-TBK1 | addgene full sequence | sequence record 393022 | Addgene NGS Result
TAATTACTAGTCAATTAGTTGATTTTTATTTTTGACATATACATGTGAAAGACCCCACCTGTAGGTTTGG
CAAGCTAGCTTAAGTAACGCCATTTTGCAAGGCATGGAAAAATACATAACTGAGAATAGAAAAGTTCAGA
TCAAGGTCAGGAACAGATGGAACAGCTGAATATGGGCCAAACAGGATATCTGTGGTAAGCAGTTCCTGCC
CCGGCTCAGGGCCAAGAACAGATGGAACAGCTGAATATGGGCCAAACAGGATATCTGTGGTAAGCAGTTC
CTGCCCCGGCTCAGGGCCAAGAACAGATGGTCCCCAGATGCGGTCCAGCCCTCAGCAGTTTCTAGAGAAC
CATCAGATGTTTCCAGGGTGCCCCAAGGACCTGAAATGACCCTGTGCCTTATTTGAACTAACCAATCAGT
TCGCTTCTCGCTTCTGTTCGCGCGCTTCTGCTCCCCGAGCTCAATAAAAGAGCCCACAACCCCTCACTCG
GCGCGCCAGTCCTCCGATTGACTGAGTCGCCCGGGTACCCGTGTATCCAATAAACCCTCTTGCAGTTGCA
TCCGACTTGTGGTCTCGCTGTTCCTTGGGAGGGTCTCCTCTGAGTGATTGACTACCCGTCAGCGGGGGTC
TTTCATTTGGGGGCTCGTCCGGGATCGGGAGACCCCTGCCCAGGGACCACCGACCCACCACCGGGAGGTA
AGCTGGCCAGCAACTTATCTGTGTCTGTCCGATTGTCTAGTGTCTATGACTGATTTTATGCGCCTGCGTC
GGTACTAGTTAGCTAACTAGCTCTGTATCTGGCGGACCCGTGGTGGAACTGACGAGTTCGGAACACCCGG
CCGCAACCCTGGGAGACGTCCCAGGGACTTCGGGGGCCGTTTTTGTGGCCCGACCTGAGTCCAAAAATCC
CGATCGTTTTGGACTCTTTGGTGCACCCCCCTTAGAGGAGGGATATGTGGTTCTGGTAGGAGACGAGAAC
CTAAAACAGTTCCCGCCTCCGTCTGAATTTTTGCTTTCGGTTTGGGACCGAAGCCGCGCCGCGCGTCTTG
TCTGCTGCAGCATCGTTCTGTGTTGTCTCTGTCTGACTGTGTTTCTGTATTTGTCTGAAAATATGGGCCC
GGGCCAGACTGTTACCACTCCCTTAAGTTTGACCTTAGGTCACTGGAAAGATGTCGAGCGGATCGCTCAC
AACCAGTCGGTAGATGTCAAGAAGAGACGTTGGGTTACCTTCTGCTCTGCAGAATGGCCAACCTTTAACG
TCGGATGGCCGCGAGACGGCACCTTTAACCGAGACCTCATCACCCAGGTTAAGATCAAGGTCTTTTCACC
TGGCCCGCATGGACACCCAGACCAGGTCCCCTACATCGTGACCTGGGAAGCCTTGGCTTTTGACCCCCCT
CCCTGGGTCAAGCCCTTTGTACACCCTAAGCCTCCGCCTCCTCTTCCTCCATCCGCCCCGTCTCTCCCCC
TTGAACCTCCTCGTTCGACCCCGCCTCGATCCTCCCTTTATCCAGCCCTCACTCCTTCTCTAGGCGCCCC
CATATGGCCATATGAGATCTTATATGGGGCACCCCCGCCCCTTGTAAACTTCCCTGACCCTGACATGACA
AGAGTTACTAACAGCCCCTCTCTCCAAGCTCACTTACAGGCTCTCTACTTAGTCCAGCACGAAGTCTGGA
GACCTCTGGCGGCAGCCTACCAAGAACAACTGGACCGACCGGTGGTACCTCACCCTTACCGAGTCGGCGA
CACAGTGTGGGTCCGCCGACACCAGACTAAGAACCTAGAACCTCGCTGGAAAGGACCTTACACAGTCCTG
CTGACCACCCCCACCGCCCTCAAAGTAGACGGCATCGCAGCTTGGATACACGCCGCCCACGTGAAGGCTG
CCGACCCCGGGGGTGGACCATCCTCTAGACTGCCGCCACCATGTACCCATACGATGTTCCAGATTACGCT
TCCGGACTCAGATCTCGAGCTCAAGCTTCTCAGAGCACTTCTAATCATCTGTGGCTTTTATCTGATATTT
TAGGCCAAGGAGCTACTGCAAATGTCTTTCGTGGAAGACATAAGAAAACTGGTGATTTATTTGCTATCAA
AGTATTTAATAACATAAGCTTCCTTCGTCCAGTGGATGTTCAAATGAGAGAATTTGAAGTGTTGAAAAAA
CTCAATCACAAAAATATTGTCAAATTATTTGCTATTGAAGAGGAGACAACAACAAGACATAAAGTACTTA
TTATGGAATTTTGTCCATGTGGGAGTTTATACACTGTTTTAGAAGAACCTTCTAATGCCTATGGACTACC
AGAATCTGAATTCTTAATTGTTTTGCGAGATGTGGTGGGTGGAATGAATCATCTACGAGAGAATGGTATA
GTGCACCGTGATATCAAGCCAGGAAATATCATGCGTGTTATAGGGGAAGATGGACAGTCTGTGTACAAAC
TCACAGATTTTGGTGCAGCTAGAGAATTAGAAGATGATGAGCAGTTTGTTTCTCTGTATGGCACAGAAGA
ATATTTGCACCCTGATATGTATGAGAGAGCAGTGCTAAGAAAAGATCATCAGAAGAAATATGGAGCAACA
GTTGATCTTTGGAGCATTGGGGTAACATTTTACCATGCAGCTACTGGATCACTGCCATTTAGACCCTTTG
AAGGGCCTCGTAGGAATAAAGAAGTGATGTATAAAATAATTACAGGAAAGCCTTCTGGTGCAATATCTGG
AGTACAGAAAGCAGAAAATGGACCAATTGACTGGAGTGGAGACATGCCTGTTTCTTGCAGTCTTTCTCGG
GGTCTTCAGGTTCTACTTACCCCTGTTCTTGCAAACATCCTTGAAGCAGATCAGGAAAAGTGTTGGGGTT
TTGACCAGTTTTTTGCAGAAACTAGTGATATACTTCACCGAATGGTAATTCATGTTTTTTCGCTACAACA
AATGACAGCTCATAAGATTTATATACATAGCTATAATACTGCTACTATATTTCATGAACTGGTATATAAA
CAAACCAAAATTATTTCTTCAAATCAAGAACTTATCTACGAAGGGCGACGCTTAGTCTTAGAACCTGGAA
GGCTGGCACAACATTTCCCTAAAACTACTGAGGAAAACCCTATATTTGTAGTAAGCCGGGAACCTCTGAA
TACCATAGGATTAATATATGAAAAAATTTCCCTCCCTAAAGTACATCCACGTTATGATTTAGACGGGGAT
GCTAGCATGGCTAAGGCAATAACAGGGGTTGTGTGTTATGCCTGCAGAATTGCCAGTACCTTACTGCTTT
ATCAGGAATTAATGCGAAAGGGGATACGATGGCTGATTGAATTAATTAAAGATGATTACAATGAAACTGT
TCACAAAAAGACAGAAGTTGTGATCACATTGGATTTCTGTATCAGAAACATTGAAAAAACTGTGAAAGTA
TATGAAAAGTTGATGAAGATCAACCTGGAAGCGGCAGAGTTAGGTGAAATTTCAGACATACACACCAAAT
TGTTGAGACTTTCCAGTTCTCAGGGAACAATAGAAACCAGTCTTCAGGATATCGACAGCAGATTATCTCC
AGGTGGATCACTGGCAGACGCATGGGCACATCAAGAAGGCACTCATCCGAAAGACAGAAATGTAGAAAAA
CTACAAGTCCTGTTAAATTGCATGACAGAGATTTACTATCAGTTCAAAAAAGACAAAGCAGAACGTAGAT
TAGCTTATAATGAAGAACAAATCCACAAATTTGATAAGCAAAAACTGTATTACCATGCCACAAAAGCTAT
GACGCACTTTACAGATGAATGTGTTAAAAAGTATGAGGCATTTTTGAATAAGTCAGAAGAATGGATAAGA
AAGATGCTTCATCTTAGGAAACAGTTATTATCGCTGACTAATCAGTGTTTTGATATTGAAGAAGAAGTAT
CAAAATATCAAGAATATACTAATGAGTTACAAGAAACTCTGCCTCAGAAAATGTTTACAGCTTCCAGTGG
AATCAAACATACCATGACCCCAATTTATCCAAGTTCTAACACATTAGTAGAAATGACTCTTGGTATGAAG
AAATTAAAGGAAGAGATGGAAGGGGTGGTTAAAGAACTTGCTGAAAATAACCACATTTTAGAAAGGTTTG
GCTCTTTAACCATGGATGGTGGCCTTCGCAACGTTGACTGTCTTTAGGGATCCACCGGATCTAGATAACT
GATCACGATAAAATAAAAGATTTTATTTAGTCTCCAGAAAAAGGGGGGAATGAAAGACCCCACCTGTAGG
TTTGGCAAGCTAGCTTAAGTAACGCCATTTTGCAAGGCATGGAAAAATACATAACTGAGAATAGAGAAGT
TCAGATCAAGGTCAGGAACAGATGGAACAGCTGAATATGGGCCAAACAGGATATCTGTGGTAAGCAGTTC
CTGCCCCGGCTCAGGGCCAAGAACAGATGGAACAGCTGAATATGGGCCAAACAGGATATCTGTGGTAAGC
AGTTCCTGCCCCGGCTCAGGGCCAAGAACAGATGGTCCCCAGATGCGGTCCAGCCCTCAGCAGTTTCTAG
AGAACCATCAGATGTTTCCAGGGTGCCCCAAGGACCTGAAATGACCCTGTGCCTTATTTGAACTAACCAA
TCAGTTCGCTTCTCGCTTCTGTTCGCGCGCTTCTGCTCCCCGAGCTCAATAAAAGAGCCCACAACCCCTC
ACTCGGGGCGCCAGTCCTCCGATTGACTGAGTCGCCCGGGTACCCGTGTATCCAATAAACCCTCTTGCAG
TTGCATCCGACTTGTGGTCTCGCTGTTCCTTGGGAGGGTCTCCTCTGAGTGATTGACTACCCGTCAGCGG
GGGTCTTTCACATGCAGCATGTATCAAAATTAATTTGGTTTTTTTTCTTAAGTATTTACATTAAATGGCC
ATAGTTGCATTAATGAATCGGCCAACGCGCGGGGAGAGGCGGTTTGCGTATTGGGCGCTCTTCCGCTTCC
TCGCTCACTGACTCGCTGCGCTCGGTCGTTCGGCTGCGGCGAGCGGTATCAGCTCACTCAAAGGCGGTAA
TACGGTTATCCACAGAATCAGGGGATAACGCAGGAAAGAACATGTGAGCAAAAGGCCAGCAAAAGGCCAG
GAACCGTAAAAAGGCCGCGTTGCTGGCGTTTTTCCATAGGCTCCGCCCCCCTGACGAGCATCACAAAAAT
CGACGCTCAAGTCAGAGGTGGCGAAACCCGACAGGACTATAAAGATACCAGGCGTTTCCCCCTGGAAGCT
CCCTCGTGCGCTCTCCTGTTCCGACCCTGCCGCTTACCGGATACCTGTCCGCCTTTCTCCCTTCGGGAAG
CGTGGCGCTTTCTCATAGCTCACGCTGTAGGTATCTCAGTTCGGTGTAGGTCGTTCGCTCCAAGCTGGGC
TGTGTGCACGAACCCCCCGTTCAGCCCGACCGCTGCGCCTTATCCGGTAACTATCGTCTTGAGTCCAACC
CGGTAAGACACGACTTATCGCCACTGGCAGCAGCCACTGGTAACAGGATTAGCAGAGCGAGGTATGTAGG
CGGTGCTACAGAGTTCTTGAAGTGGTGGCCTAACTACGGCTACACTAGAAGAACAGTATTTGGTATCTGC
GCTCTGCTGAAGCCAGTTACCTTCGGAAAAAGAGTTGGTAGCTCTTGATCCGGCAAACAAACCACCGCTG
GTAGCGGTGGTTTTTTTGTTTGCAAGCAGCAGATTACGCGCAGAAAAAAAGGATCTCAAGAAGATCCTTT
GATCTTTTCTACGGGGTCTGACGCTCAGTGGAACGAAAACTCACGTTAAGGGATTTTGGTCATGAGATTA
TCAAAAAGGATCTTCACCTAGATCCTTTTGCGGCCGGCCGCAAATCAATCTAAAGTATATATGAGTAAAC
TTGGTCTGACAGTTACCAATGCTTAATCAGTGAGGCACCTATCTCAGCGATCTGTCTATTTCGTTCATCC
ATAGTTGCCTGACTCCCCGTCGTGTAGATAACTACGATACGGGAGGGCTTACCATCTGGCCCCAGTGCTG
CAATGATACCGCGAGACCCACGCTCACCGGCTCCAGATTTATCAGCAATAAACCAGCCAGCCGGAAGGGC
CGAGCGCAGAAGTGGTCCTGCAACTTTATCCGCCTCCATCCAGTCTATTAATTGTTGCCGGGAAGCTAGA
GTAAGTAGTTCGCCAGTTAATAGTTTGCGCAACGTTGTTGCCATTGCTACAGGCATCGTGGTGTCACGCT
CGTCGTTTGGTATGGCTTCATTCAGCTCCGGTTCCCAACGATCAAGGCGAGTTACATGATCCCCCATGTT
GTGCAAAAAAGCGGTTAGCTCCTTCGGTCCTCCGATCGTTGTCAGAAGTAAGTTGGCCGCAGTGTTATCA
CTCATGGTTATGGCAGCACTGCATAATTCTCTTACTGTCATGCCATCCGTAAGATGCTTTTCTGTGACTG
GTGAGTACTCAACCAAGTCATTCTGAGAATAGTGTATGCGGCGACCGAGTTGCTCTTGCCCGGCGTCAAT
ACGGGATAATACCGCGCCACATAGCAGAACTTTAAAAGTGCTCATCATTGGAAAACGTTCTTCGGGGCGA
AAACTCTCAAGGATCTTACCGCTGTTGAGATCCAGTTCGATGTAACCCACTCGTGCACCCAACTGATCTT
CAGCATCTTTTACTTTCACCAGCGTTTCTGGGTGAGCAAAAACAGGAAGGCAAAATGCCGCAAAAAAGGG
AATAAGGGCGACACGGAAATGTTGAATACTCATACTCTTCCTTTTTCAATATTATTGAAGCATTTATCAG
GGTTATTGTCTCATGAGCGGATACATATTTGAATGTATTTAGAAAAATAAACAAATAGGGGTTCCGCGCA
CATTTCCCCGAAAAGTGCCACCAGCTTTGCTCTTAGGAGTTTCCTAATACATCCCAAACTCAAATATATA
AAGCATTTGACTTGTTCTATGCCCTAGGGGGCGGGGGGAAGCTAAGCCAGCTTTTTTTAACATTTAAAAT
GTGGTAATGACTCCAACTTATTGATAGTGTTTTATGTTCAGATAATGCCCGATGACTTTGTCATGCAGCT
CCACCGATTTTGAGAACGACAGCGACTTCCGTCCCAGCCGTGCCAGGTGCTGCCTCAGATTCAGGTTATG
CCGCTCAATTCGCTGCGTATATCGCTTGCTGATTACGTGCAGCTTTCCCTTCAGGCGGGATTCATACAGC
GGCCAGCCATCCGTCATCCATATCACCACGTCAAAGGGTGACAGCAGGCTCATAAGACGCCCCAGCGTCG
CCATAGTGCGTTCACCGAATACGTGCGCAACAACCGTCTTCCGGAGACTGTCATACGCGTAAAACAGCCA
GCGCTGGCGCGATTTAGCCCCGACATAGCCCCACTGTTCGTCCATTTCCGCGCAGACGATGACGTCACTG
CCCGGCTGTATGCGCGAGGTTACCGACTGCGGCCTGAGTTTTTTAAGTGACGTAAAATCGTGTTGAGGCC
AACGCCCATAATGCGGGCTGTTGCCCGGCATCCAACGCCATTCATGGCCATATCAATGATTTTCTGGTGC
GTACCGGGTTGAGAAGCGGTGTAAGTGAACTGCAGTTGCCATGTTTTACGGCAGTGAGAGCAGAGATAGC
GCTGATGTCCGGCGGTGCTTTTGCCGTTACGCACCACCCCGTCAGTAGCTGAACAGGAGGGACAGCTGAT
AGAAACAGAAGCCACTGGAGCACCTCAAAAACACCATCATACACTAAATCAGTAAGTTGGCAGCATCACC
TTAAAATGTTAATTCCATTTTAAATGCACAGATGTTTTTATTTCATAAGGGTTTCAATGTGCATGAATGC
TGCAATATTCCTGTTACCAAAGCTAGTATAAATAAAAATAGATAAACGTGGAAATTACTTAGAGTTTCTG
TCATTAACGTTTCCTTCCTCAGTTGACAACATAAATGCGCTGCTGAGAAGCCAGTTTGCATCTGTCAGGA
TCAATTTCCCATTATGCCAGTCATAT
